>Addgene plasmid #44229 | pEYFP(C1)-NIPP1/RKTK | depositor partial sequence | sequence record 64332 | covers the N term part of the insert by using pEGFP-C1 forward primer
GTCCGGACTCAGATCTCGAGCNNNGCTTCGAATTCTCATATGGCGGCAGCCGCGAACTCCGGCTCTAGCC
TCCCGCTGTTCGACTGCCCAACCTGGGCAGGTAAGCCCCCTCCCGGTTTACATCTGGATGTAGTCAAAGG
AGACAAACTAATTGAGAAACTGATTATTGATGAGAAGAAGTATTACTTATTTGGGAGAAACCCTGATTTG
TGTGACTTTACCATTGACCACCAGTCTTGCTCTCGGGTCCATGCTGCACTTGTCTACCACAAGCATCTGA
AGAGAGTTTTCCTGATAGATCTCAACAGTACACACGGCACTTTCTTGGGTCACATTCGGTTGGAACCTCA
CAAGCCTCAGCAAATTCCCATCGATTCCACGGTCTCATTTGGCGCATCCACAAGGGCATACACTCTGCGC
GAGAAGCCTCAGACATTGCCATCGGCTGTGAAAGGAGATGAGAAGATGGGTGGAGAGGATGATGAACTCA
AGGGCTTACTGGGGCTTCCAGAGGAGGAAACTGAGCTTGATAACCTGACAGAGTTCAACACTGCCCACAA
CAAGCGGATTTCTACCCTTACCATTGAGGAGGGAAATCTGGACATTCAAAGACCAAAGAGGAAGAGGAAG
AACTCACGGAAGACAAAGAGTGAGGATGATGAGATCATCAACCCAGAGGATGTGGATCCCTCAGTTGGTC
GATTCAGGAACATGGTGCAAACTGCAGTGGTCCCAGTCAAGAAGAAGCGTGTGGAGGGCCCTGGCTCCCT
GGGCCTGGNNNAATCAGGGAGCNNNCGCATGCAGAACTTTGCCTTCAGC
