>Addgene plasmid #44229 | pEYFP(C1)-NIPP1/RKTK | addgene partial sequence | sequence record 75557 | EGFP-C 5'-CATGGTCCTGCTGGAGTTCGTG-3'
AGTCCGGACTCAGATCTCGAGCTCAAGCTTCGAATTCTCATATGGCGGCAGCCGCGAACTCCGGCTCTAG
CCTCCCGCTGTTCGACTGCCCAACCTGGGCAGGTAAGCCCCCTCCCGGTTTACATCTGGATGTAGTCAAA
GGAGACAAACTAATTGAGAAACTGATTATTGATGAGAAGAAGTATTACTTATTTGGGAGAAACCCTGATT
TGTGTGACTTTACCATTGACCACCAGTCTTGCTCTCGGGTCCATGCTGCACTTGTCTACCACAAGCATCT
GAAGAGAGTTTTCCTGATAGATCTCAACAGTACACACGGCACTTTCTTGGGTCACATTCGGTTGGAACCT
CACAAGCCTCAGCAAATTCCCATCGATTCCACGGTCTCATTTGGCGCATCCACAAGGGCATACACTCTGC
GCGAGAAGCCTCAGACATTGCCATCGGCTGTGAAAGGAGATGAGAAGATGGGTGGAGAGGATGATGAACT
CAAGGGCTTACTGGGGCTTCCAGAGGAGGAAACTGAGCTTGATAACCTGACAGAGTTCAACACTGCCCAC
AACAAGCGGATTTCTACCCTTACCATTGAGGAGGGAAATCTGGACATTCAAAGACCAAAGAGGAAGAGGA
AGAACTCACGGAAGACAAAGAGTGAGGATGATGAGATCATCAACCCAGAGGATGTGGATCCCTCAGTTGG
TCGATTCAGGAACATGGTGCAAACTGCAGTGGTCCCAGTCAAGAAGAAGCGTGTGGAGGGCCCTGGCTCC
CTGGGCCTGGAGGAATCAGGGAGCAGGCGCATGCAGAACTTTGCCTTCAGCGGAGGACTCTACGGGGGCC
TGCCCCCCACACACAGTGAAGC
