>Addgene plasmid #44229 | pEYFP(C1)-NIPP1/RKTK | addgene partial sequence | sequence record 103713 | CMV-F 5'-CGCAAATGGGCGGTAGGCGTG-3'
ATCCGCTAGCGCTACCGGTCGCCACCATGGTGAGCAAGGGCGAGGAGCTGTTCACCGGGGTGGTGCCCAT
CCTGGTCGAGCTGGACGGCGACGTAAACGGCCACAAGTTCAGCGTGTCCGGCGAGGGCGAGGGCGATGCC
ACCTACGGCAAGCTGACCCTGAAGTTCATCTGCACCACCGGCAAGCTGCCCGTGCCCTGGCCCACCCTCG
TGACCACCTTCGGCTACGGCCTGCAGTGCTTCGCCCGCTACCCCGACCACATGAAGCAGCACGACTTCTT
CAAGTCCGCCATGCCCGAAGGCTACGTCCAGGAGCGCACCATCTTCTTCAAGGACGACGGCAACTACAAG
ACCCGCGCCGAGGTGAAGTTCGAGGGCGACACCCTGGTGAACCGCATCGAGCTGAAGGGCATCGACTTCA
AGGAGGACGGCAACATCCTGGGGCACAAGCTGGAGTACAACTACAACAGCCACAACGTCTATATCATGGC
CGACAAGCAGAAGAACGGCATCAAGGTGAACTTCAAGATCCGCCACAACATCGAGGACGGCAGCGTGCAG
CTCGCCGACCACTACCAGCAGAACACCCCCATCGGCGACGGCCCCGTGCTGCTGCCCGACAACCACTACC
TGAGCTACCAGTCCGCCCTGAGCAAAGACCCCAACGAGAAGCGCGATCACATGGTCCTGCTGGAGTTCGT
GACCGCCGCCGGGATCACTCTCGGCATGGACGAGCTGTACAAGTCCGGACTCAGATCTCGAGCTCAAGCT
TCGAATTCTCATATGGCGGCAGCCGCGAACTCCGGCTCTAGCCTCCCGCTGTTCGACTGCCCAACCTGGG
CAGGTAAGCCCCCTCC
