[The description below was written by a language model from this plasmid's Addgene catalogue record.]
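Description:
pEYFP(C1)-NIPP1/RKTK is a mammalian expression plasmid built on the Clontech pEYFP-C1 backbone, with a recorded total size of about 5.3 kb. It is maintained in E. coli as a high-copy plasmid under kanamycin selection. In mammalian cells the neomycin resistance marker allows selection with G418, so stable lines can be made as well as transient transfectants.

The insert is human NIPP1 (nuclear inhibitor of protein phosphatase 1, gene PPP1R8), recorded as a 630 bp fragment cloned between the EcoRI and SalI sites. The record does not say whether those sites were preserved. Expression is driven by the CMV promoter, and the backbone supplies YFP upstream of the cloning site, so the product is a fusion with YFP at the N terminus of NIPP1.

The insert carries two substitutions, V201K and F203K. The "RKTK" in the name suggests that these convert an RVxF-type protein phosphatase 1 docking motif (RVTF) to RKTK. That reading would make this a PP1-binding-deficient form of NIPP1, although the record does not state the functional consequence explicitly.

The associated publication concerns the dynamic targeting of protein phosphatase 1 within the nuclei of living mammalian cells. The construct therefore fits use in live-cell fluorescence imaging of NIPP1 localisation. It would most plausibly serve as a mutant comparison to a wild-type NIPP1 fusion, to test how NIPP1 interaction influences the subnuclear distribution of PP1.

No feature table was provided, so other backbone elements such as replication origins and polyadenylation signals are not documented here.
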