Addgene plasmid #44229: pEYFP(C1)-NIPP1/RKTK
Depositing lab: Angus Lamond & Laura Trinkle-Mulcahy. Depositing organization: University of Dundee. Publication: Dynamic targeting of protein phosphatase 1 within the nuclei of living mammalian cells. Trinkle-Mulcahy L, Sleeman JE, Lamond AI. J Cell Sci. 2001 Dec;114(Pt 23):4219-28. PubMed 11739654.
Backbone
  Vector backbone: pEYFP-C1
  Backbone manufacturer: Clontech
  Backbone size w/o insert (bp): 4700
  Total vector size (bp): 5330
  Vector type: Mammalian Expression
  Selectable markers: Neomycin (select with G418)
Growth in bacteria
  Bacterial resistance: Kanamycin, 50 μg/mL
  Growth temperature: 37°C
  Growth strain: DH5alpha
  Copy number: High Copy
Gene/Insert
  Gene/Insert name: NIPP1
  Species: H. sapiens (human)
  Insert size (bp): 630
  Mutation: V201K and F203K
  GenBank ID: NM_014110
  Entrez Gene: PPP1R8 (a.k.a. ARD-1, ARD1, NIPP-1, NIPP1, PRO2047)
  Promoter: CMV
  Tag / fusion protein: YFP (N terminal on backbone)
  Cloning method: Restriction Enzyme; 5′ cloning site EcoRI (unknown if destroyed); 3′ cloning site SalI (unknown if destroyed)
  Sequencing primers: 5′ TGGTCCTGCTGGAGTTCGTGACC; 3′ GTTTGGACAAACCACAACTAGAATGCAG
Terms and licenses: Academic/Nonprofit Terms; Industry Terms: Not Available to Industry
How to cite: pEYFP(C1)-NIPP1/RKTK was a gift from Angus Lamond & Laura Trinkle-Mulcahy (Addgene plasmid # 44229 ; http://n2t.net/addgene:44229 ; RRID:Addgene_44229)
